Addgene plasmid #235097: VN519 pBR-rpoA-IP3mut3A
Purpose: Quantitative bacterial two-hybrid (qB2H). Expresses IP3mut3A.
Depositing lab: Oscar Ramos. Depositing organization: Commissariat Energie Atomique (CEA), Saclay. Publication: Optimized Quantitative Bacterial Two-Hybrid (qB2H) for Protein-Protein Interaction Assessment. Guyot A, Maillard E, Ferreira-Pinto K, Plancon-Arnould L, Nadaradjane AA, Guerois R, Ochsenbein F, Martin L, Ramos OHP. Comput Struct Biotechnol J. 2026 May 25;35(1):0098. doi: 10.34133/csbj.0098. eCollection 2026. PubMed 42199375.
Backbone
  Vector backbone: pBR
  Backbone size w/o insert (bp): 5094
  Vector type: Bacterial Expression, Synthetic Biology ; Quantitative bacterial two-hybrid (qB2H)
Growth in bacteria
  Bacterial resistance: Ampicillin, 100 μg/mL
  Growth temperature: 37°C
  Growth strain: SB39 (Addgene #235121)
  Copy number: Low Copy
Gene/Insert
  Gene/Insert name: IP3mut3A
  Species: Synthetic
  Insert size (bp): 93
  Promoter: lpp+lacUV5
  Tag / fusion protein: rpoA (N terminal on insert)
  Cloning method: Restriction Enzyme; 5′ cloning site NotI (not destroyed); 3′ cloning site BamHI (not destroyed)
  Sequencing primers: 5′ GAACAGCGTACCGACCTGGAC; 3′ CAGTAGTAGGTTGAGGCCGTT
Terms and licenses: Academic/Nonprofit Terms; Industry Terms: Not Available to Industry
Depositor comments: Please note that this plasmid may require a unique bacterial strain, so make sure to confirm that you can also obtain the appropriate growth strain. Please contact us or contact our distributors if you have any questions. Please visit https://doi.org/10.1101/2025.10.29.680610 for bioRxiv preprint.
How to cite: VN519 pBR-rpoA-IP3mut3A was a gift from Oscar Ramos (Addgene plasmid # 235097 ; http://n2t.net/addgene:235097 ; RRID:Addgene_235097)
