[The description below was written by a language model from this plasmid's Addgene catalogue record and pLannotate feature annotations shown in this document.]
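Description:
VN519 pBR-rpoA-IP3mut3A is a pBR322-type bacterial expression plasmid built as one component of a quantitative bacterial two-hybrid (qB2H) system. It replicates in E. coli from the pMB1/ColE1-family origin and retains the rop gene and the bom mobility region. This fits the low copy number stated in the record, even though the automated annotation gives the origin a generic "high-copy" label. Selection is by ampicillin, through the β-lactamase gene and its native promoter. Only a fragment of the tetracycline efflux gene remains downstream of the cloning region, so it is probably a non-functional remnant of the pBR322 backbone. The depositor notes that the plasmid is grown in a dedicated strain and may require it.

The expression cassette is driven by a tandem lpp plus lacUV5 promoter. The feature table detects only the lacUV5 element, which is followed by a lac operator, so transcription should be repressible by LacI and inducible with IPTG. A short lacZα remnant precedes a fragment of E. coli rpoA, which encodes the α subunit of RNA polymerase. IP3mut3A, a synthetic 93 bp insert (about 30 residues), is cloned between NotI and BamHI sites, both retained, so that rpoA sits at its N terminus. The insert itself is not annotated in the feature table, but it would fall in the gap between the rpoA and TcR fragments.

In bacterial two-hybrid designs of this kind, the α-subunit fusion recruits RNA polymerase to a reporter promoter when its fused peptide binds a partner protein tethered to DNA nearby, so reporter output reflects interaction strength. The record does not state the partner or the reporter, nor what IP3mut3A is, although the name suggests a mutant variant of a peptide called IP3.
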