Features (pLannotate 1.2.2; 11 found; start..end, strand, type, name):
    235..265     +  promoter       lac UV5 promoter: E. coli lac promoter with an "up" mutation
    273..289     +  protein_bind   lac operator: The lac repressor binds to the lac operator to inhibit transcription in E. coli. This inhibition can be relieved by adding lactose or isopropyl-β-D-thiogalactopyranoside (IPTG). lac repressor encoded by lacI
    309..333     +  CDS            lacZα (fragment): LacZα fragment of β-galactosidase; lacZ fragment
    359..1102    +  CDS            rpoA (fragment): RPOA_ECO24 - Experimental evidence at protein level: Swiss-Prot protein existence level 1. DNA-dependent RNA polymerase catalyzes the transcription of DNA into RNA using the four ribonucleoside triphosphates as substrates. From Escherichia coli O139:H28 (strain E24377A / ETEC).
   1193..2094    +  CDS            TcR (fragment): tetracycline efflux protein; tet; confers resistance to tetracycline
   2336..2716    -  CDS            YPB1_ECOLX: Protein predicted: Swiss-Prot protein existence level 4. From Escherichia coli.
   2733..2924    +  CDS            rop: Rop protein, which maintains plasmids at low copy number; rop
   3026..3166    +  misc_feature   bom: basis of mobility region from pBR322
   3352..3940    -  rep_origin     ori: high-copy-number ColE1/pMB1/pBR322/pUC origin of replication
   4111..4971    -  CDS            AmpR: β-lactamase; bla; confers resistance to ampicillin, carbenicillin, and related antibiotics
   4972..5076    -  promoter       AmpR promoter: bla
>Addgene plasmid #235097 | VN519 pBR-rpoA-IP3mut3A | addgene full sequence | sequence record 469006 | Addgene NGS Result
GCAATAAAAAATCAAATCGGATTTCACTATATAATCTCACTTTATCTAAGATGAATCCGATGGAAGCATC
CTGTTTTCTCTCAATTTTTTTATCTAAAACCCAGCGTTCGATGCTTCTTTGAGCGAACGATCAAAAATAA
GTGCCTTCCCATCAAAAAAATATTGACAACATAAAAAACTTTGTGTTATACTTGTAACGCTACATGGAGA
TTAACTCAATCTAGCTAGAGAGGCTTTACACTTTATGCTTCCGGCTCGTATAATGTGTGGAATTGTGAGC
GGATAACAATTTCACACAGGAAACAGCTATGACCATGATTACGGATTCACTGGAACTCTAGACCAAAGAG
AGGACACAATGCAGGGTTCTGTGACAGAGTTTCTAAAACCGCGCCTGGTTGATATCGAGCAAGTGAGTTC
GACGCACGCCAAGGTGACCCTTGAGCCTTTAGAGCGTGGCTTTGGCCATACTCTGGGTAACGCACTGCGC
CGTATTCTGCTCTCATCGATGCCGGGTTGCGCGGTGACCGAGGTTGAGATTGATGGTGTACTACATGAGT
ACAGCACCAAAGAAGGCGTTCAGGAAGATATCCTGGAAATCCTGCTCAACCTGAAAGGGCTGGCGGTGAG
AGTTCAGGGCAAAGATGAAGTTATTCTTACCTTGAATAAATCTGGCATTGGCCCTGTGACTGCAGCCGAT
ATCACCCACGACGGTGATGTCGAAATCGTCAAGCCGCAGCACGTGATCTGCCACCTGACCGATGAGAACG
CGTCTATTAGCATGCGTATCAAAGTTCAGCGCGGTCGTGGTTATGTGCCGGCTTCTACCCGAATTCATTC
GGAAGAAGATGAGCGCCCAATCGGCCGTCTGCTGGTCGACGCATGCTACAGCCCTGTGGAGCGTATTGCC
TACAATGTTGAAGCAGCGCGTGTAGAACAGCGTACCGACCTGGACAAGCTGGTCATCGAAATGGAAACCA
ACGGCACAATCGATCCTGAAGAGGCGATTCGTCGTGCGGCAACCATTCTGGCTGAACAACTGGAAGCTTT
CGTTGACTTACGTGATGTACGTCAGCCTGAAGTGAAAGAAGAGAAACCAGAGGCGGCCGCAGCAAGCACC
GAAAGAAAATGGGCAGAAGCAGCACGTCGTGCACGTGGTGCCGGTGGTGTTACCCTCAATGGTGCAGGTT
GAGGATCCTCTACGCCGGACGCATCGTGGCCGGCATCACCGGCGCCACAGGTGCGGTTGCTGGCGCCTAT
ATCGCCGACATCACCGATGGGGAAGATCGGGCTCGCCACTTCGGGCTCATGAGCGCTTGTTTCGGCGTGG
GTATGGTGGCAGGCCCCGTGGCCGGGGGACTGTTGGGCGCCATCTCCTTGCATGCACCATTCCTTGCGGC
GGCGGTGCTCAACGGCCTCAACCTACTACTGGGCTGCTTCCTAATGCAGGAGTCGCATAAGGGAGAGCGT
CGACCGATGCCCTTGAGAGCCTTCAACCCAGTCAGCTCCTTCCGGTGGGCGCGGGGCATGACTATCGTCG
CCGCACTTATGACTGTCTTCTTTATCATGCAACTCGTAGGACAGGTGCCGGCAGCGCTCTGGGTCATTTT
CGGCGAGGACCGCTTTCGCTGGAGCGCGACGATGATCGGCCTGTCGCTTGCGGTATTCGGAATCTTGCAC
GCCCTCGCTCAAGCCTTCGTCACTGGTCCCGCCACCAAACGTTTCGGCGAGAAGCAGGCCATTATCGCCG
GCATGGCGGCCGACGCGCTGGGCTACGTCTTGCTGGCGTTCGCGACGCGAGGCTGGATGGCCTTCCCCAT
TATGATTCTTCTCGCTTCCGGCGGCATCGGGATGCCCGCGTTGCAGGCCATGCTGTCCAGGCAGGTAGAT
GACGACCATCAGGGACAGCTTCAAGGATCGCTCGCGGCTCTTACCAGCCTAACTTCGATCATTGGACCGC
TGATCGTCACGGCGATTTATGCCGCCTCGGCGAGCACATGGAACGGGTTGGCATGGATTGTAGGCGCCGC
CCTATACCTTGTCTGCCTCCCCGCGTTGCGTCGCGGTGCATGGAGCCGGGCCACCTCGACCTGAATGGAA
GCCGGCGGCACCTCGCTAACGGATTCACCACTCCAAGAATTGGAGCCAATCAATTCTTGCGGAGAACTGT
GAATGCGCAAACCAACCCTTGGCAGAACATATCCATCGCGTCCGCCATCTCCAGCAGCCGCACGCGGCGC
ATCTCGGGCAGCGTTGGGTCCTGGCCACGGGTGCGCATGATCGTGCTCCTGTCGTTGAGGACCCGGCTAG
GCTGGCGGGGTTGCCTTACTGGTTAGCAGAATGAATCACCGATACGCGAGCGAACGTGAAGCGACTGCTG
CTGCAAAACGTCTGCGACCTGAGCAACAACATGAATGGTCTTCGGTTTCCGTGTTTCGTAAAGTCTGGAA
ACGCGGAAGTCAGCGCCCTGCACCATTATGTTCCGGATCTGCATCGCAGGATGCTGCTGGCTACCCTGTG
GAACACCTACATCTGTATTAACGAAGCGCTGGCATTGACCCTGAGTGATTTTTCTCTGGTCCCGCCGCAT
CCATACCGCCAGTTGTTTACCCTCACAACGTTCCAGTAACCGGGCATGTTCATCATCAGTAACCCGTATC
GTGAGCATCCTCTCTCGTTTCATCGGTATCATTACCCCCATGAACAGAAATCCCCCTTACACGGAGGCAT
CAGTGACCAAACAGGAAAAAACCGCCCTTAACATGGCCCGCTTTATCAGAAGCCAGACATTAACGCTTCT
GGAGAAACTCAACGAGCTGGACGCGGATGAACAGGCAGACATCTGTGAATCGCTTCACGACCACGCTGAT
GAGCTTTACCGCAGCTGCCTCGCGCGTTTCGGTGATGACGGTGAAAACCTCTGACACATGCAGCTCCCGG
AGACGGTCACAGCTTGTCTGTAAGCGGATGCCGGGAGCAGACAAGCCCGTCAGGGCGCGTCAGCGGGTGT
TGGCGGGTGTCGGGGCGCAGCCATGACCCAGTCACGTAGCGATAGCGGAGTGTATACTGGCTTAACTATG
CGGCATCAGAGCAGATTGTACTGAGAGTGCACCATATGCGGTGTGAAATACCGCACAGATGCGTAAGGAG
AAAATACCGCATCAGGCGCTCTTCCGCTTCCTCGCTCACTGACTCGCTGCGCTCGGTCGTTCGGCTGCGG
CGAGCGGTATCAGCTCACTCAAAGGCGGTAATACGGTTATCCACAGAATCAGGGGATAACGCAGGAAAGA
ACATGTGAGCAAAAGGCCAGCAAAAGGCCAGGAACCGTAAAAAGGCCGCGTTGCTGGCGTTTTTCCATAG
GCTCCGCCCCCCTGACGAGCATCACAAAAATCGACGCTCAAGTCAGAGGTGGCGAAACCCGACAGGACTA
TAAAGATACCAGGCGTTTCCCCCTGGAAGCTCCCTCGTGCGCTCTCCTGTTCCGACCCTGCCGCTTACCG
GATACCTGTCCGCCTTTCTCCCTTCGGGAAGCGTGGCGCTTTCTCATAGCTCACGCTGTAGGTATCTCAG
TTCGGTGTAGGTCGTTCGCTCCAAGCTGGGCTGTGTGCACGAACCCCCCGTTCAGCCCGACCGCTGCGCC
TTATCCGGTAACTATCGTCTTGAGTCCAACCCGGTAAGACACGACTTATCGCCACTGGCAGCAGCCACTG
GTAACAGGATTAGCAGAGCGAGGTATGTAGGCGGTGCTACAGAGTTCTTGAAGTGGTGGCCTAACTACGG
CTACACTAGAAGGACAGTATTTGGTATCTGCGCTCTGCTGAAGCCAGTTACCTTCGGAAAAAGAGTTGGT
AGCTCTTGATCCGGCAAACAAACCACCGCTGGTAGCGGTGGTTTTTTTGTTTGCAAGCAGCAGATTACGC
GCAGAAAAAAAGGATCTCAAGAAGATCCTTTGATCTTTTCTACGGGGTCTGACGCTCAGTGGAACGAAAA
CTCACGTTAAGGGATTTTGGTCATGAGATTATCAAAAAGGATCTTCACCTAGATCCTTTTAAATTAAAAA
TGAAGTTTTAAATCAATCTAAAGTATATATGAGTAAACTTGGTCTGACAGTTACCAATGCTTAATCAGTG
AGGCACCTATCTCAGCGATCTGTCTATTTCGTTCATCCATAGTTGCCTGACTCCCCGTCGTGTAGATAAC
TACGATACGGGAGGGCTTACCATCTGGCCCCAGTGCTGCAATGATACCGCGAGACCCACGCTCACCGGCT
CCAGATTTATCAGCAATAAACCAGCCAGCCGGAAGGGCCGAGCGCAGAAGTGGTCCTGCAACTTTATCCG
CCTCCATCCAGTCTATTAATTGTTGCCGGGAAGCTAGAGTAAGTAGTTCGCCAGTTAATAGTTTGCGCAA
CGTTGTTGCCATTGCTGCAGGCATCGTGGTGTCACGCTCGTCGTTTGGTATGGCTTCATTCAGCTCCGGT
TCCCAACGATCAAGGCGAGTTACATGATCCCCCATGTTGTGCAAAAAAGCGGTTAGCTCCTTCGGTCCTC
CGATCGTTGTCAGAAGTAAGTTGGCCGCAGTGTTATCACTCATGGTTATGGCAGCACTGCATAATTCTCT
TACTGTCATGCCATCCGTAAGATGCTTTTCTGTGACTGGTGAGTACTCAACCAAGTCATTCTGAGAATAG
TGTATGCGGCGACCGAGTTGCTCTTGCCCGGCGTCAACACGGGATAATACCGCGCCACATAGCAGAACTT
TAAAAGTGCTCATCATTGGAAAACGTTCTTCGGGGCGAAAACTCTCAAGGATCTTACCGCTGTTGAGATC
CAGTTCGATGTAACCCACTCGTGCACCCAACTGATCTTCAGCATCTTTTACTTTCACCAGCGTTTCTGGG
TGAGCAAAAACAGGAAGGCAAAATGCCGCAAAAAAGGGAATAAGGGCGACACGGAAATGTTGAATACTCA
TACTCTTCCTTTTTCAATATTATTGAAGCATTTATCAGGGTTATTGTCTCATGAGCGGATACATATTTGA
ATGTATTTAGAAAAATAAACAAATAGGGGTTCCGCGCACATTTCCCCGAAAAGTGCCACCTGACGTCTAA
GAAACCATTATTATCATGACATTAACCTATAAAAATAGGCGTATCACGAGGCCCTTTGGATAACCAGAA
