>Addgene plasmid #235097 | VN519 pBR-rpoA-IP3mut3A | depositor partial sequence | sequence record 462544 | rpoA-IP3mut3A
ATGCAGGGTTCTGTGACAGAGTTTCTAAAACCGCGCCTGGTTGATATCGAGCAAGTGAGTTCGACGCACG
CCAAGGTGACCCTTGAGCCTTTAGAGCGTGGCTTTGGCCATACTCTGGGTAACGCACTGCGCCGTATTCT
GCTCTCATCGATGCCGGGTTGCGCGGTGACCGAGGTTGAGATTGATGGTGTACTACATGAGTACAGCACC
AAAGAAGGCGTTCAGGAAGATATCCTGGAAATCCTGCTCAACCTGAAAGGGCTGGCGGTGAGAGTTCAGG
GCAAAGATGAAGTTATTCTTACCTTGAATAAATCTGGCATTGGCCCTGTGACTGCAGCCGATATCACCCA
CGACGGTGATGTCGAAATCGTCAAGCCGCAGCACGTGATCTGCCACCTGACCGATGAGAACGCGTCTATT
AGCATGCGTATCAAAGTTCAGCGCGGTCGTGGTTATGTGCCGGCTTCTACCCGAATTCATTCGGAAGAAG
ATGAGCGCCCAATCGGCCGTCTGCTGGTCGACGCATGCTACAGCCCTGTGGAGCGTATTGCCTACAATGT
TGAAGCAGCGCGTGTAGAACAGCGTACCGACCTGGACAAGCTGGTCATCGAAATGGAAACCAACGGCACA
ATCGATCCTGAAGAGGCGATTCGTCGTGCGGCAACCATTCTGGCTGAACAACTGGAAGCTTTCGTTGACT
TACGTGATGTACGTCAGCCTGAAGTGAAAGAAGAGAAACCAGAGGCGGCCGCAGCAAGCACCGAAAGAAA
ATGGGCAGAAGCAGCACGTCGTGCACGTGGTGCCGGTGGTGTTACCCTCAATGGTGCAGGTTGA
