>Addgene plasmid #235097 | VN519 pBR-rpoA-IP3mut3A | depositor partial sequence | sequence record 462545 | Ampicillin resistance
ATGAGTATTCAACATTTCCGTGTCGCCCTTATTCCCTTTTTTGCGGCATTTTGCCTTCCTGTTTTTGCTC
ACCCAGAAACGCTGGTGAAAGTAAAAGATGCTGAAGATCAGTTGGGTGCACGAGTGGGTTACATCGAACT
GGATCTCAACAGCGGTAAGATCCTTGAGAGTTTTCGCCCCGAAGAACGTTTTCCAATGATGAGCACTTTT
AAAGTTCTGCTATGTGGCGCGGTATTATCCCGTGTTGACGCCGGGCAAGAGCAACTCGGTCGCCGCATAC
ACTATTCTCAGAATGACTTGGTTGAGTACTCACCAGTCACAGAAAAGCATCTTACGGATGGCATGACAGT
AAGAGAATTATGCAGTGCTGCCATAACCATGAGTGATAACACTGCGGCCAACTTACTTCTGACAACGATC
GGAGGACCGAAGGAGCTAACCGCTTTTTTGCACAACATGGGGGATCATGTAACTCGCCTTGATCGTTGGG
AACCGGAGCTGAATGAAGCCATACCAAACGACGAGCGTGACACCACGATGCCTGCAGCAATGGCAACAAC
GTTGCGCAAACTATTAACTGGCGAACTACTTACTCTAGCTTCCCGGCAACAATTAATAGACTGGATGGAG
GCGGATAAAGTTGCAGGACCACTTCTGCGCTCGGCCCTTCCGGCTGGCTGGTTTATTGCTGATAAATCTG
GAGCCGGTGAGCGTGGGTCTCGCGGTATCATTGCAGCACTGGGGCCAGATGGTAAGCCCTCCCGTATCGT
AGTTATCTACACGACGGGGAGTCAGGCAACTATGGATGAACGAAATAGACAGATCGCTGAGATAGGTGCC
TCACTGATTAAGCATTGGTAA
